>Addgene plasmid #55916 | mRuby2-ZO1-C-14 | depositor partial sequence | sequence record 86822 | insert sequence
TCCGCTAGCGCTACCGGTCGCCACCATGGTGTCTAAGGGCGAAGAGCTGATCAAGGAAAATATGCGTATG
AAGGTGGTCATGGAAGGTTCGGTCAACGGCCACCAATTCAAATGCACAGGTGAAGGAGAAGGCAATCCGT
ACATGGGAACTCAAACCATGAGGATCAAAGTCATCGAGGGAGGACCCCTGCCATTTGCCTTTGACATTCT
TGCCACGTCGTTCATGTATGGCAGCCGTACTTTTATCAAGTACCCGAAAGGCATTCCTGATTTCTTTAAA
CAGTCCTTTCCTGAGGGTTTTACTTGGGAAAGAGTTACGAGATACGAAGATGGTGGAGTCGTCACCGTCA
TGCAGGACACCAGCCTTGAGGATGGCTGTCTCGTTTACCACGTCCAAGTCAGAGGGGTAAACTTTCCCTC
CAATGGTCCCGTGATGCAGAAGAAGACCAAGGGTTGGGAGCCTAATACAGAGATGATGTATCCAGCAGAT
GGTGGTCTGAGGGGATACACTCATATGGCACTGAAAGTTGATGGTGGTGGCCATCTGTCTTGCTCTTTCG
TAACAACTTACAGGTCAAAAAAGACCGTCGGGAACATCAAGATGCCCGGTATCCATGCCGTTGATCACCG
CCTGGAAAGGTTAGAGGAAAGTGACAATGAAATGTTCGTAGTACAACGCGAACACGCAGTTGCCAAGTTC
GCCGGGCTTGGTGGTGGGATGGACGAGCTGTACAAGTCCGGAAGTGCTGGGAGCGCAAGCGGAAGCGGAG
GCTCCGGTGAGGAAACAGCTATATGGGAACAACATACAGTGACGCTTCACAGGGCTCCTGGATTTGGATT
TGGAATTGCAATATCTGGTGGACGAGATAATCCTCATTTTCAGAGTGGGGAAACGTCAATAGTGATTTCA
GATGTGCTGAAAGGAGGACCAGCTGAAGGACAGCTACAGGAAAATGACCGAGTTGCAATGGTTAACGGAG
TTTCAATGGATAATGTTGAACATGCTTTTGCTGTTCAGCAACTAAGGAAAAGTGGGAAAAATGCAAAAAT
TACAATTAGAAGGAAGAAGAAAGTTCAAATACCAGTAAGTCGTCCTGATCCTGAACCAGTATCTGATAAT
GAAGAAGATAGTTATGATGAGGAAATACATGATCCAAGAAGTGGCCGGAGTGGTGTGGTTAACAGAAGGA
GTGAGAAGATTTGGCCGAGGGATAGAAGTGCAAGTAGAGAGAGGAGCTTGTCCCCGCGGTCAGACAGGCG
GTCAGTGGCTTCCAGCCAGCCTGCTAAACCTACTAAAGTCACACTGGTGAAATCCCGGAAAAATGAAGAA
TATGGTCTTCGATTGGCAAGCCATATATTTGTTAAGGAAATTTCACAAGATAGTTTGGCAGCAAGAGATG
GCAATATTCAAGAAGGTGATGTTGTATTGAAGATAAATGGTACTGTGACAGAAAATATGTCATTGACAGA
TGCAAAGACATTGATAGAAAGGTCTAAAGGCAAATTAAAAATGGTAGTTCAAAGAGATGAACGGGCTACG
CTATTGAATGTCCCTGATCTTTCTGACAGCATCCACTCTGCTAATGCCTCTGAGAGAGACGACATTTCAG
AAATTCAGTCACTGGCATCAGATCATTCTGGTCGATCACACGATAGGCCTCCCCGCCGCAGCCGGTCACG
ATCTCCTGACCAGCGGTCAGAGCCTTCTGATCATTCCAGGCACTCGCCGCAGCAGCCAAGCAATGGCAGT
CTGCGGAGTAGAGATGAAGAGAGAATTTCTAAACCTGGGGCTGTCTCAACTCCTGTAAAGCATGCTGATG
ATCACACACCTAAAACAGTGGAAGAAGTTACAGTTGAAAGAAATGAGAAACAAACACCTTCTCTTCCAGA
ACCAAAGCCTGTGTATGCCCAAGTTGGCAACCAGATGTGGATTTACCTGTCAGTCCATCTGATGGTGTCC
TACCTAATTCAACTCATGAAGATGGGATTTCTTCGGCCCAGCATGAAATTGGTAAAATTCAGAAAAGGAG
ATAGTGTGGGTTTGCGGCTGGCTGGTGGAAATGATGTTGGAATATTTGTAGCTGGCGTTCTAGAAGATAG
CCCTGCAGCCAAGGAAGGCTTAGAGGAAGGTGATCAAATTCTCAGGGTAAACAACGTAGATTTTACAAAT
ATCATAAGAGAAGAAGCCGTCCTTTTCCTGCTTGACCTCCCTAAAGGAGAAGAAGTGACCATATTGGCTC
AGAAGAAGAAGGATGTTTATCGTCGCATTGTAGAATCAGATGTAGGAGATTCTTTCTATATTAGAACCCA
TTTTGAATATGAAAAGGAATCTCCCTATGGACTTAGTTTTAACAAAGGAGAGGTGTTCCGTGCTGTGGAT
ACCTTGTACAATGGAAAACTGGGCTCTTGGCTTGCTATTCGAATTGGTAAAAATCATAAGGAGGTAGAAC
GAGGCATCATCCCTAATAAGAACAGAGCTGAGCAGCTCGCCAGTGTACAGTATACACTTCCAAAAACAGC
AGGCGGAGACCGTGCTGACTTCTGGAGATTCAGAGGTCTTCGCAGCTCCAAGAGAAATCTTCGAAAAAGC
AGAGAGGATTTGTCCGCTCAGCCTGTTCAAACAAAGTTTCCAGCTTATGAAAGAGTGGTTCTTCGAGAAG
CTGGATTTCTGAGGCCTGTAACCATTTTTGGACCAATAGCTGATGTTGCCAGAGAAAAGCTGGCAAGAGA
AGAACCAGATATTTATCAAATTGCAAAGAGTGAACCACGAGACGCTGGAACTGACCAACGTAGCTCTGGC
TATATTCGCCTGCATACAATAAAGCAAATCATAGATCAAGACAAACATGCTTTATTAGATGTAACACCAA
ATGCAGTTGATCGTCTTAACTATGCCCAGTGGTATCCAATTGTTGTATTTCTTAACCCTGATTCTAAGCA
AGGAGTAAAAACAATGAGAATGAGGTTATGTCCAGAATCTCGGAAAAGTGCCAGGAAGTTATACGAGCGA
TCTCATAAACTTGCTAAAAATAATCACCATCTTTTTACAACTACAATTAACTTAAATTCAATGAATGATG
GTTGGTATGGTGCGCTGAAAGAAGCAGTTCAACAACAGCAAAACCAGCTGGTATGGGTTTCCGAGGGAAA
GGCGGATGGTGCTACAAGTGATGACCTTGATTTGCATGATGATCGTCTGTCCTACCTGTCAGCTCCAGGT
AGTGAATACTCAATGTATAGCACGGACAGTAGACACACTTCTGACTATGAAGACACAGACACAGAAGGCG
GGGCCTACACTGATCAAGAACTAGATGAAACTCTTAATGATGAGGTTGGGACTCCACCGGAGTCTGCCAT
TACACGGTCCTCTGAGCCTGTAAGAGAGGACTCCTCTGGAATGCATCATGAAAACCAAACATATCCTCCT
TACTCACCACAAGCGCAGCCACAACCAATTCATAGAATAGACTCCCCTGGATTTAAGCCAGCCTCTCAAC
AGAAAGCAGAAGCTTCATCTCCAGTCCCTTACCTTTCGCCTGAAACAAACCCAGCATCATCAACCTCTGC
TGTTAATCATAATGTAAATTTAACTAATGTCAGACTGGAGGAGCCCACCCCAGCTCCTTCCACCTCTTAC
TCACCACAAGCTGATTCTTTAAGAACACCAAGTACTGAGGCAGCTCACATAATGCTAAGAGATCAAGAAC
CATCATTGTCGTCGCATGTAGATCCAACAAAGGTGTATAGAAAGGACCCATATCCCGAGGAAATGATGAG
GCAGAACCATGTTTTGAAACAGCCAGCCGTTAGTCACCCAGGGCACAGGCCAGACAAAGAGCCTAATCTG
ACCTATGAACCCCAACTCCCATACGTAGAGAAACAAGCCAGCAGAGACCTGGAGCAGCCCACATACAGAT
ACGAGTCCTCAAGCTATACGGACCAGTTTTCTCGAAACTATGAACATCGTCTGCGATACGAAGATCGCGT
CCCCATGTATGAAGAACAGTGGTCATATTATGATGACAAACAGCCCTACCCATCTCGGCCACCTTTTGAT
AATCAGCACTCTCAAGACCTTGACTCCAGACAGCATCCCGAAGAGTCCTCAGAACGAGGGTACTTTCCAC
GTTTTGAAGAGCCAGCCCCTCTGTCTTACGACAGCAGACCACGTTACGAACAGGCACCTAGAGCATCCGC
CCTGCGGCACGAAGAGCAGCCAGCTCCTGGGTATGACACACATGGTAGACTCAGACCGGAAGCCCAGCCC
CACCCTTCAGCAGGGCCCAAGCCTGCAGAGTCCAAGCAGTATTTTGAGCAATATTCACGCAGTTACGAGC
AAGTACCACCCCAAGGATTTACCTCTAGAGCAGGTCATTTTGAGCCTCTCCATGGTGCTGCAGCTGTCCC
TCCGCTGATACCTTCATCTCAGCATAAGCCAGAAGCTCTGCCTTCAAACACCAAACCACTGCCTCCACCC
CCAACTCAAACCGAAGAAGAGGAAGATCCAGCAATGAAGCCACAGTCTGTACTCACCAGAGTTAAGATGT
TTGAAAACAAAAGGTCTGCATCCTTAGAGACCAAGAAGGATGTAAATGACACTGGCAGTTTTAAGCCTCC
AGAAGTAGCATCTAAACCTTCAGGTGCTCCCATCATTGGTCCCAAACCCACTTCTCAGAATCAATTCAGT
GAACATGACAAAACTCTGTACAGGATTCCAGAACCTCAAAAACCTCAACTGAAGCCACCTGAAGATATTG
TTCGGTCCAATCATTATGACCCTGAAGAAGATGAAGAATATTATCGAAAACAGCTGTCATACTTTGACCG
AAGAAGTTTTGAGAATAAGCCTCCTGCACACATTGCTGCCAGCCATCTCTCCGAGCCTGCAAAGCCAGCT
CATTCTCAGAATCAATCAAATTTTTCTAGTTATTCTTCAAAGGGAAAGCCTCCTGAAGCTGATGGTGTGG
ATAGATCATTTGGCGAGAAACGCTATGAACCCATCCAGGCCACTCCCCCTCCTCCTCCATTGCCCTCGCA
GTATGCCCAGCCATCTCAGCCTGTCACCAGCGCGTCTCTCCACATACATTCTAAGGGAGCACATGGTGAA
GGTAATTCAGTGTCATTGGATTTTCAGAATTCCTTAGTGTCCAAACCAGACCCACCTCCATCTCAGAATA
AGCCAGCAACTTTCAGACCACCAAACCGAGAAGATACTGCTCAGGCAGCTTTCTATCCCCAGAAAAGTTT
TCCAGATAAAGCCCCAGTTAATGGAACTGAACAGACTCAGAAAACAGTCACTCCAGCATACAATCGATTC
ACACCAAAACCATATACAAGTTCTGCCCGACCATTTGAACGCAAGTTTGAAAGTCCTAAATTCAATCACA
ATCTTCTGCCAAGTGAAACTGCACATAAACCTGACTTGTCTTCAAAAACTCCCACTTCTCCAAAAACTCT
TGTGAAATCGCACAGTTTGGCACAGCCTCCTGAGTTTGACAGTGGAGTTGAAACTTTCTCTATCCATGCA
GAGAAGCCTAAATATCAAATAAATAATATCAGCACAGTGCCTAAAGCTATTCCTGTGAGTCCTTCAGCTG
TGGAAGAGGATGAAGATGAAGATGGTCATACTGTGGTGGCCACAGCCCGAGGCATATTTAACAGCAATGG
GGGCGTGCTGAGTTCCATAGAAACTGGTGTTAGTATAATTATCCCTCAAGGAGCCATTCCCGAAGGAGTT
GAGCAGGAAATCTATTTCAAGGTCTGCCGGGACAACAGCATCCTTCCACCTTTAGATAAAGAGAAAGGTG
AAACACTGCTGAGTCCTTTGGTGATGTGTGGTCCCCATGGCCTCAAGTTCCTGAAGCCTGTGGAGCTGCG
CTTACCACACTGTGATCCTAAAACCTGGCAAAACAAGTGTCTTCCCGGAGATCCAAATTATCTCGTTGGA
GCAAACTGTGTTTCTGTCCTTATTGACCACTTTTAAGGATCCACCGGATCTAGATAACTG
