>Addgene plasmid #55916 | mRuby2-ZO1-C-14 | addgene partial sequence | sequence record 109611 | mCherry-F2 5'-tggcatggacgagctgtac-3'
GCGGAAGCGGAGGCTCCGGTGAGGAAACAGCTATATGGGAACAACATACAGTGACGCTTCACAGGGCTCC
TGGATTTGGATTTGGAATTGCAATATCTGGTGGACGAGATAATCCTCATTTTCAGAGTGGGGAAACGTCA
ATAGTGATTTCAGATGTGCTGAAAGGAGGACCAGCTGAAGGACAGCTACAGGAAAATGACCGAGTTGCAA
TGGTTAACGGAGTTTCAATGGATAATGTTGAACATGCTTTTGCTGTTCAGCAACTAAGGAAAAGTGGGAA
AAATGCAAAAATTACAATTAGAAGGAAGAAGAAAGTTCAAATACCAGTAAGTCGTCCTGATCCTGAACCA
GTATCTGATAATGAAGAAGATAGTTATGATGAGGAAATACATGATCCAAGAAGTGGCCGGAGTGGTGTGG
TTAACAGAAGGAGTGAGAAGATTTGGCCGAGGGATAGAAGTGCAAGTAGAGAGAGGAGCTTGTCCCCGCG
GTCAGACAGGCGGTCAGTGGCTTCCAGCCAGCCTGCTAAACCTACTAAAGTCACACTGGTGAAATCCCGG
AAAAATGAAGAATATGGTCTTCGATTGGCAAGCCATATATTTGTTAAGGAAATTTCACAAGATAGTTTGG
CAGCAAGAGATGGCAATATTCAAGAAGGTGATGTTGTATTGAAGATAAATGGTACTGTGACAGAAAATAT
GTCATTGACAGATGCAAAGACATTGATAGAAAGGTCTAAAGGCAAATTAAAAATGGTAGTTCAAAGAGAT
GAACGGGCTACGCTATTGAATGTCCCTGATCTTTCTGACAGCATCCACTCTGCTAATGCCTCTGAGAGAG
ACGACATTTCAGAAATTCAGTCACT
