[The description below was written by a language model from this plasmid's Addgene catalogue record.]
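Description:
mRuby2-ZO1-C-14 is a mammalian expression plasmid built on the mRuby2-C1 backbone (about 4.75 kb without insert), a C1-style fluorescent protein fusion vector in which the gene of interest is placed downstream of the fluorescent protein coding sequence. It is maintained as a high-copy plasmid in E. coli under kanamycin selection. It also carries a neomycin resistance marker, so transfected mammalian cells can be selected with G418 to establish stable lines. No feature table accompanies the record, so the origin of replication and other backbone elements are not explicitly listed. The sequencing primer names do indicate a CMV promoter upstream of the insert and an SV40 polyadenylation signal downstream of it.

The payload is human ZO1 (zonula occludens-1, gene TJP1), expressed from the CMV promoter with mRuby2 fused to its N terminus. ZO-1 is a scaffolding protein of the cytoplasmic plaque of tight junctions, so the fusion acts as a red fluorescent marker of these cell-cell contacts. mRuby2 is a bright monomeric red fluorescent protein, recorded here with an excitation maximum of 559 nm and an emission maximum of 600 nm. The "14" in the construct name probably refers to the length of the linker between the two fusion partners, but the record does not say so, and the cloning method is listed as unknown. The construct is intended for transfection into cultured mammalian cells to visualise tight junction localisation and dynamics by fluorescence microscopy. It belongs to a set of localisation fusions associated with work on improved green and red fluorescent proteins for FRET.
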