Addgene plasmid #55916: mRuby2-ZO1-C-14
Purpose: Localization: Tight Junctions, Excitation: 559, Emission: 600
Depositing lab: Michael Davidson. Depositing organization: Florida State University, Tallahassee. Publication: Improving FRET dynamic range with bright green and red fluorescent proteins. Lam AJ, St-Pierre F, Gong Y, Marshall JD, Cranfill PJ, Baird MA, McKeown MR, Wiedenmann J, Davidson MW, Schnitzer MJ, Tsien RY, Lin MZ. Nat Methods. 2012 Sep 9. doi: 10.1038/nmeth.2171. PubMed 22961245.
Backbone
  Vector backbone: mRuby2-C1
  Backbone size w/o insert (bp): 4750
  Vector type: Mammalian Expression
  Selectable markers: Neomycin (select with G418)
Growth in bacteria
  Bacterial resistance: Kanamycin, 50 μg/mL
  Growth temperature: 37°C
  Growth strain: DH5alpha
  Copy number: High Copy
Gene/Insert
  Gene/Insert name: ZO1 (alt name: NM_003257.1)
  Species: H. sapiens (human)
  Entrez Gene: TJP1 (a.k.a. ZO-1)
  Promoter: CMV
  Tag / fusion protein: mRuby2 (N terminal on backbone)
  Cloning method: Unknown
  Sequencing primers: 5′ CMV-F; 3′ SV40pA-R
Terms and licenses: Academic/Nonprofit Terms; Industry Terms
Depositor comments: . Excitation = 559; Emission = 600
How to cite: mRuby2-ZO1-C-14 was a gift from Michael Davidson (Addgene plasmid # 55916 ; http://n2t.net/addgene:55916 ; RRID:Addgene_55916)
